>Addgene plasmid #59795 | pUASTattb AaegOr4-D | depositor full sequence | sequence record 96158 | pUASTattb AaegOr4-D sequence 9716 bps
CTAAATTGTAAGCGTTAATATTTTGTTAAAATTCGCGTTAAATTTTTGTTAAATCAGCTCATTTTTTAAC
CAATAGGCCGAAATCGGCAAAATCCCTTATAAATCAAAAGAATAGACCGAGATAGGGT
[37 nt withheld, positions 129-165]
AAAGAACGTGGACTCCAACGTCAAAGG
[49 nt withheld, positions 193-241]
T
[91 nt withheld, positions 243-333]
G
[124 nt withheld, positions 335-458]
CCCATTCGCCATTCAGGCTGCGCAACTGTTGGGAAGGGCGATCGGTGCGGGCCTCTTCGCTATTACGCCA
GCTGGCGAAAGGGGGATGTGCTGCAAGGCGATTAAGTTGGGTAACGCCAGGGTTTTCCCAGTCACGACGT
TGTAAAACGACGGCCAGTGAATTGTAATACGACTCACTATAGGGCGAATTGGGTACGTACCGGGCCCCTA
GTATGTATGTAAGTTAATAAAACCCATTTTTGCGGAAAGTAGATAAAAAAAACATTTTTTTTTTTTACTG
CACTGGATATCATTGAACTTATCTGATCAGTTTTAAATTTACTTCGATCCAAGGGTATTTGATGTACCAG
GTTCTTTCGATTACCTCTCACTCAAAATGACATTCCACTCAAAGTCAGCGCTGTTTGCCTCCTTCTCTGT
CCACAGAAATATCGCCGTCTCTTTCGCCGCTGCGTCCGCTATCTCTTTCGCCACCGTTTGTAGCGTTACG
TAGCGTCAATGTCCGCCTTCAGTTGCATTTTGTCAGCGGTTTCGTGACGAAGCTCCAAGCGGTTTACGCC
ATCAATTAAACACAAAGTGCTGTGCCAAAACTCCTCTCGCTTCTTATTTTTGTTTGTTTTTTGAGTGATT
GGGGTGGTGATTGGTTTTGGGTGGGTAAGCAGGGGAAAGTGTGAAAAATCCCGGCAATGGGCCAAGAGGA
TCAGGAGCTATTAATTCGCGGAGGCAGCAAACACCCATCTGCCGAGCATCTGAACAATGTGAGTAGTACA
TGTGCATACATCTTAAGTTCACTTGATCTATAGGAACTGCGATTGCAACATCAAATTGTCTGCGGCGTGA
GAACTGCGACCCACAAAAATCCCAAACCGCAATTGCACAAACAAATAGTGACACGAAACAGATTATTCTG
GTAGCTGTTCTCGCTATATAAGACAATTTTTGAGATCATATCATGATCAAGACATCTAAAGGCATTCATT
TTCGACTATATTCTTTTTTACAAAAAATATAACAACCAGATATTTTAAGCTGATCCTAGATGCACAAAAA
ATAAATAAAAGTATAAACCTACTTCGTAGGATACTTCGGGGTACTTTTTGTTCGGGGTTAGATGAGCATA
ACGCTTGTAGTTGATATTTGAGATCCCCTATCATTGCAGGGTGACAGCGGAGCGGCTTCGCAGAGCTGCA
TTAACCAGGGCTTCGGGCAGGCCAAAAACTACGGCACGCTCCGGCCACCCAGTCCGCCGGAGGACTCCGG
TTCAGGGAGCGGCCAACTAGCCGAGAACCTCACCTATGCCTGGCACAATATGGACATCTTTGGGGCGGTC
AATCAGCCGGGCTCCGGATGGCGGCAGCTGGTCAACCGGACACGCGGACTATTCTGCAACGAGCGACACA
TACCGGCGCCCAGGAAACATTTGCTCAAGAACGGTGAGTTTCTATTCGCAGTCGGCTGATCTGTGTGAAA
TCTTAATAAAGGGTCCAATTACCAATTTGAAACTCAGTTTGCGGCGTGGCCTATCCGGGCGAACTTTTGG
CCGTGATGGGCAGTTCCGGTGCCGGAAAGACGACCCTGCTGAATGCCCTTGCCTTTCGATCGCCGCAGGG
CATCCAAGTATCGCCATCCGGGATGCGACTGCTCAATGGCCAACCTGTGGACGCCAAGGAGATGCAGGCC
AGGTGCGCCTATGTCCAGCAGGATGACCTCTTTATCGGCTCCCTAACGGCCAGGGAACACCTGATTTTCC
AGGCCATGGTGCGGATGCCACGACATCTGACCTATCGGCAGCGAGTGGCCCGCGTGGATCAGGTGATCCA
GGAGCTTTCGCTCAGCAAATGTCAGCACACGATCATCGGTGTGCCCGGCAGGGTGAAAGGTCTGTCCGGC
GGAGAAAGGAAGCGTCTGGCATTCGCCTCCGAGGCACTAACCGATCCGCCGCTTCTGATCTGCGATGAGC
CCACCTCCGGACTGGACTCATTTACCGCCCACAGCGTCGTCCAGGTGCTGAAGAAGCTGTCGCAGAAGGG
CAAGACCGTCATCCTGACCATTCATCAGCCGTCTTCCGAGCTGTTTGAGCTCTTTGACAAGATCCTTCTG
ATGGCCGAGGGCAGGGTAGCTTTCTTGGGCACTCCCAGCGAAGCCGTCGACTTCTTTTCCTAGTGAGTTC
GATGTGTTTATTAAGGGTATCTAGCATTACATTACATCTCAACTCCTATCCAGCGTGGGTGCCCAGTGTC
CTACCAACTACAATCCGGCGGACTTTTACGTACAGGTGTTGGCCGTTGTGCCCGGACGGGAGATCGAGTC
CCGTGATCGGATCGCCAAGATATGCGACAATTTTGCTATTAGCAAAGTAGCCCGGGATATGGAGCAGTTG
TTGGCCACCAAAAATTTGGAGAAGCCACTGGAGCAGCCGGAGAATGGGTACACCTACAAGGCCACCTGGT
TCATGCAGTTCCGGGCGGTCCTGTGGCGATCCTGGCTGTCGGTGCTCAAGGAACCACTCCTCGTAAAAGT
GCGACTTATTCAGACAACGGTGAGTGGTTCCAGTGGAAACAAATGATATAACGCTTACAATTCTTGGAAA
CAAATTCGCTAGATTTTAGTTAGAATTGCCTGATTCCACACCCTTCTTAGTTTTTTTCAATGAGATGTAT
AGTTTATAGTTTTGCAGAAAATAAATAAATTTCATTTAACTCGCGAACATGTTGAAGATATGAATATTAA
TGAGATGCGAGTAACATTTTAATTTGCAGATGGTTGCCATCTTGATTGGCCTCATCTTTTTGGGCCAACA
ACTCACGCAAGTGGGCGTGATGAATATCAACGGAGCCATCTTCCTCTTCCTGACCAACATGACCTTTCAA
AACGTCTTTGCCACGATAAATGTAAGTCTTGTTTAGAATACATTTGCATATTAATAATTTACTAACTTTC
TAATGAATCGATTCGATTTAGGTGTTCACCTCAGAGCTGCCAGTTTTTATGAGGGAGGCCCGAAGTCGAC
TTTATCGCTGTGACACATACTTTCTGGGCAAAACGATTGCCGAATTACCGCTTTTTCTCACAGTGCCACT
GGTCTTCACGGCGATTGCCTATCCGATGATCGGACTGCGGGCCGGAGTGCTGCACTTCTTCAACTGCCTG
GCGCTGGTCACTCTGGTGGCCAATGTGTCAACGTCCTTCGGATATCTAATATCCTGCGCCAGCTCCTCGA
CCTCGATGGCGCTGTCTGTGGGTCCGCCGGTTATCATACCATTCCTGCTCTTTGGCGGCTTCTTCTTGAA
CTCGGGCTCGGTGCCAGTATACCTCAAATGGTTGTCGTACCTCTCATGGTTCCGTTACGCCAACGAGGGT
CTGCTGATTAACCAATGGGCGGACGTGGAGCCGGGCGAAATTAGCTGCACATCGTCGAACACCACGTGCC
CCAGTTCGGGCAAGGTCATCCTGGAGACGCTTAACTTCTCCGCCGCCGATCTGCCGCTGGACTACGTGGG
TCTGGCCATTCTCATCGTGAGCTTCCGGGTGCTCGCATATCTGGCTCTAAGACTTCGGGCCCGACGCAAG
GAGTAGCCGACATATATCCGAAATAACTGCTTGTTTTTTTTTTTTACCATTATTACCATCGTGTTTACTG
TTTATTGCCCCCTCAAAAAGCTAATGTAATTATATTTGTGCCAATAAAAACAAGATATGACCTATAGAAT
ACAAGTATTTCCCCTTCGAACATCCCCACAAGTAGACTTTGGATTTGTCTTCTAACCAAAAGACTTACAC
ACCTGCATACCTTACATCAAAAACTCGTTTATCGCTACATAAAACACCGGGATATATTTTTTATATACAT
ACTTTTCAAATCGCGCGCCCTCTTCATAATTCACCTCCACCACACCACGTTTCGTAGTTGCTCTTTCGCT
GTCTCCCACCCGCTCTCCGCAACACATTCACCTTTTGTTCGACGACCTTGGAGCGACTGTCGTTAGTTCC
GCGCGATTCGGTTCGCTCAAATGGTTCCGAGTGGTTCATTTCGTCTCAATAGAAATTAGTAATAAATATT
TGTATGTACAATTTATTTGCTCCAATATATTTGTATATATTTCCCTCACAGCTATATTTATTCTAATTTA
ATATTATGACTTTTTAAGGTAATTTTTTGTGACCTGTTCGGAGTGATTAGCGTTACAATTTGAACTGAAA
GTGACATCCAGTGTTTGTTCCTTGTGTAGATGCATCTCAAAAAAATGGTGGGCATAATAGTGTTGTTTAT
ATATATCAAAAATAACAACTATAATAATAAGAATACATTTAATTTAGAAAATGCTTGGATTTCACTGGAA
CTAGGCTAGCATAACTTCGTATAATGTATGCTATACGAAGTTATGCTAGCGGATCCAAGCTTGCATGCCT
GCAGGTCGGAGTACTGTCCTCCGAGCGGAGTACTGTCCTCCGAGCGGAGTACTGTCCTCCGAGCGGAGTA
CTGTCCTCCGAGCGGAGTACTGTCCTCCGAGCGGAGACTCTAGCGAGCGCCGGAGTATAAATAGAGGCGC
TTCGTCTACGGAGCGACAATTCAATTCAAACAAGCAAAGTGAACACGTCGCTAAGCGAAAGCTAAGCAAA
TAAACAAGCGCAGCTGAACAAGCTAAACAATCTGCAGTAAAGTGCAAGTTAAAGTGAATCAATTAAAAGT
AACCAGCAACCAAGTAAATCAACTGCAACTACTGAAATCTGCCAAGAAGTAATTATTGAATACAAGAAGA
GAACTCTGAATAGGGAATTGGGAATTCATGACTCAATCCATTGAGTTTGAGCAAACCTTTGGCTTCATCG
CCAAGGTCTTGCAAATGATTGGTTACCCAAGCTGTTTGGCTCCGTACCCAACGACCTTCGCCAGTCGACT
TAAGTCCAGTGCTGGTTTCGTGGTATGCTTCCTCATGTTGACCTATTGCGTTTTCGGTCAGATCATCAAC
ATCGGCTTGCTGATGATGGGCTACCGCCAGACGGATCAGGTCGTCGAGGAGGTCGCCATCCAGGTCAGCA
GTACGGGCTTCTGCATCATCGGACTGGCGAAGATGTACAGCTTGTCGTACAACCGGGCCATTCTGAGCTG
GCTCATTGCGGATTTCAGAGTCAAGTGGGATGCCGGGGAGCTCACAGAAAAGGACCGTTCCATACGGGAT
GGGACGTTACGTCCAACGGTGGCCATTACGACTGTAGCGGCGCTAGGGAACATCATCATGGTGTCGGCGT
TCAACTTTCAACCGGTAGTGGAGATGATCTACGGTCGGGTGGTCACCGGAGAATGGGTCAAGCTGTTTCC
GTACGTGATTTGGTTCCCTTTCAATCCGACTCACGGGGCGATCTACTATCTGGTGTACTTGTTTGAGGTT
TATTCGGGAGTTATAGTGGCCGTTGGAAACGTGGGGTTCAACTGTATCTTCTGTTTGCTGACTTCACACT
TGTCGATGCAGTTAAAGCTGTTGTGCAGTTGGATCGAGGATATGGTTGAAGTTGAGGACGAGAAGGGGGT
GCGATCGAAGAAGAAGCTCTACAGGATTGTGCGATATCATCAGGACTTGATCAGAGGAAGGAATGCGTTA
CAGTCAATGTTCAGCACAACGCTGTTCCTGAACTTCTCCGCAAGTTCTGTTCTGATGTGCATGCAGCTTT
ACCTCATAACTACCGCAGGCATTACTCTGATGGTCAAGTTCACTCTTTTCATGCTTTGTATTCTGATGGA
GATTTTCATTCTCTGCTACTACGGTGAGGAGATTCTCGTTAATAGTTCATCGATTGCCGCTGGAGCGTTC
AACTCGAATTGGTACCAGTCGAAGGTGAGCCAACAGAATCCTCGTTTTGGCAAAAATTTGATTCCGATTA
TCCAGCAAGGGCAGAGGCCCATGGTTCTGACGGCGTGGAAGTTTTGGCCCATCACCATTCGGACGTTCAG
CGCCATATTGCAAACATCATGGTCCTATTTTACCTTGCTGAGAACAGTGATGCATTAGGAATTCGTTAAC
AGATCTGCGGCCGCGGCTCGAGGGTACCTCTAGAGGATCTTTGTGAAGGAACCTTACTTCTGTGGTGTGA
CATAATTGGACAAACTACCTACAGAGATTTAAAGCTCTAAGGTAAATATAAAATTTTTAAGTGTATAATG
TGTTAAACTACTGATTCTAATTGTTTGTGTATTTTAGATTCCAACCTATGGAACTGATGAATGGGAGCAG
TGGTGGAATGCCTTTAATGAGGAAAACCTGTTTTGCTCAGAAGAAATGCCATCTAGTGATGATGAGGCTA
CTGCTGACTCTCAACATTCTACTCCTCCAAAAAAGAAGAGAAAGGTAGAAGACCCCAAGGACTTTCCTTC
AGAATTGCTAAGTTTTTTGAGTCATGCTGTGTTTAGTAATAGAACTCTTGCTTGCTTTGCTATTTACACC
ACAAAGGAAAAAGCTGCACTGCTATACAAGAAAATTATGGAAAAATATTTGATGTATAGTGCCTTGACTA
GAGATCATAATCAGCCATACCACATTTGTAGAGGTTTTACTTGCTTTAAAAAACCTCCCACACCTCCCCC
TGAACCTGAAACATAAAATGAATGCAATTGTTGTTGTTAACTTGTTTATTGCAGCTTATAATGGTTACAA
ATAAAGCAATAGCATCACAAATTTCACAAATAAAGCATTTTTTTCACTGCATTCTAGTTGTGGTTTGTCC
AAACTCATCAATGTATCTTATCATGTCTGGATCCACTAGTGTCGACGATGTAGGTCACGGTCTCGAAGCC
GCGGTGCGGGTGCCAGGGCGTGCCCTTGGGCTCCCCGGGCGCGTACTCCACCTCACCCATCTGGTCCATC
ATGATGAACGGGTCGAGGTGGCGGTAGTTGATCCCGGCGAACGCGCGGCGCACCGGGAAGCCCTCGCCCT
CGAAACCGCTGGGCGCGGTGGTCACGGTGAGCACGGGACGTGCGACGGCGTCGGCGGGTGCGGATACGCG
GGGCAGCGTCAGCGGGTTCTCGACGGTCACGGCGGGCATGTCGACACTAGTTCTAGCCAGCTTTTGTTCC
CTTTAGTGAGGGTTAATTTCGAGCTTGGCGTAATCATGGTCATAGCTGTTTCCTGTGTGAAATTGTTATC
CGCTCACAATTCCACACAACATACGAGCCGGAAGCATAAAGTGTAAAGCCTGGGGTGCCTAATGAGTGAG
CTAACTCACATTAATTGCGTTGCGCTCACTGCCCGCTTTCCAGTCGGGAAACCTGTCGTGCCAGCTGCAT
TAATGAATCGGCCAACGCGCGGGGAGAGGCGGTTTGCGTATTGGGCGCTCTTCCGCTTCCTCGCTCACTG
ACTCGCTGCGCTCGGTCGTTCGGCTGCGGCGAGCGGTATCAGCTCACTCAAAGGCGGTAATACGGTTATC
CACAGAATCAGGGGATAACGCAGGAAAGAACATGTGAGCAAAAGGCCAGCAAAAGGCCAGGAACCGTAAA
AAGGCCGCGTTGCTGGCGTTTTTCCATAGGCTCCGCCCCCCTGACGAGCATCACAAAAATCGACGCTCAA
GTCAGAGGTGGCGAAACCCGACAGGACTATAAAGATACCAGGCGTTTCCCCCTGGAAGCTCCCTCGTGCG
CTCTCCTGTTCCGACCCTGCCGCTTACCGGATACCTGTCCGCCTTTCTCCCTTCGGGAAGCGTGGCGCTT
TCTCATAGCTCACGCTGTAGGTATCTCAGTTCGGTGTAGGTCGTTCGCTCCAAGCTGGGCTGTGTGCACG
AACCCCCCGTTCAGCCCGACCGCTGCGCCTTATCCGGTAACTATCGTCTTGAGTCCAACCCGGTAAGACA
CGACTTATCGCCACTGGCAGCAGCCACTGGTAACAGGATTAGCAGAGCGAGGTATGTAGGCGGTGCTACA
GAGTTCTTGAAGTGGTGGCCTAACTACGGCTACACTAGAAGAACAGTATTTGGTATCTGCGCTCTGCTGA
AGCCAGTTACCTTCGGAAAAAGAGTTGGTAGCTCTTGATCCGGCAAACAAACCACCGCTGGTAGCGGTGG
TTTTTTTGTTTGCAAGCAGCAGATTACGCGCAGAAAAAAAGGATCTCAAGAAGATCCTTTGATCTTTTCT
ACGGGGTCTGACGCTCAGTGGAACGAAAACTCACGTTAAGGGATTTTGGTCATGAGATTATCAAAAAGGA
TCTTCACCTAGATCCTTTTAAATTAAAAATGAAGTTTTAAATCAATCTAAAGTATATATGAGTAAACTTG
GTCTGACAGTTACCAATGCTTAATCAGTGAGGCACCTATCTCAGCGATCTGTCTATTTCGTTCATCCATA
GTTGCCTGACTCCCCGTCGTGTAGATAACTACGATACGGGAGGGCTTACCATCTGGCCCCAGTGCTGCAA
TGATACCGCGAGACCCACGCTCACCGGCTCCAGATTTATCAGCAATAAACCAGCCAGCCGGAAGGGCCGA
GCGCAGAAGTGGTCCTGCAACTTTATCCGCCTCCATCCAGTCTATTAATTGTTGCCGGGAAGCTAGAGTA
AGTAGTTCGCCAGTTAATAGTTTGCGCAACGTTGTTGCCATTGCTACAGGCATCGTGGTGTCACGCTCGT
CGTTTGGTATGGCTTCATTCAGCTCCGGTTCCCAACGATCAAGGCGAGTTACATGATCCCCCATGTTGTG
CAAAAAAGCGGTTAGCTCCTTCGGTCCTCCGATCGTTGTCAGAAGTAAGTTGGCCGCAGTGTTATCACTC
ATGGTTATGGCAGCACTGCATAATTCTCTTACTGTCATGCCATCCGTAAGATGCTTTTCTGTGACTGGTG
AGTACTCAACCAAGTCATTCTGAGAATAGTGTATGCGGCGACCGAGTTGCTCTTGCCCGGCGTCAATACG
GGATAATACCGCGCCACATAGCAGAACTTTAAAAGTGCTCATCATTGGAAAACGTTCTTCGGGGCGAAAA
CTCTCAAGGATCTTACCGCTGTTGAGATCCAGTTCGATGTAACCCACTCGTGCACCCAACTGATCTTCAG
CATCTTTTACTTTCACCAGCGTTTCTGGGTGAGCAAAAACAGGAAGGCAAAATGCCGCAAAAAAGGGAAT
AAGGGCGACACGGAAATGTTGAATACTCATACTCTTCCTTTTTCAATATTATTGAAGCATTTATCAGGGT
TATTGTCTCATGAGCGGATACATATTTGAATGTATTTAGAAAAATAAACAAATAGGGGTTCCGCGCACAT
TTCCCCGAAAAGTGCCAC
Features (pLannotate 1.2.2; 24 found; start..end, strand, type, name):
     30..458     -  rep_origin     f1 ori (sequence partly withheld): f1 bacteriophage origin of replication; arrow indicates direction of (+) strand synthesis
    463..620     -  CDS            lacZα (fragment): LacZα fragment of β-galactosidase; lacZ fragment
    623..641     +  promoter       T7 promoter: promoter for bacteriophage T7 RNA polymerase
    666..4802    +  gene           mini-white: white; This modified version of the white gene lacks part of the first intron.
   4809..4842    -  protein_bind   loxP: Cre-mediated recombination occurs in the 8-bp core sequence (GCATACAT). Cre recombinase
   4855..4876    -  misc_feature   MCS (fragment): pUC18/19 multiple cloning site
   4875..4969    +  protein_bind   5X UAS: five tandem copies of the "ScaI site" 17-mer CGGAGTACTGTCCTCCG, an upstream activating sequence (UAS) that efficiently binds yeast Gal4 (Webster et al., 1988; Pfeiffer et al., 2010) GAL4
   4988..5226    +  promoter       hsp70 promoter: Drosophila melanogaster hsp70Bb promoter
   5246..6463    +  CDS            GPROR4: OR4_AEDAE - Also known as Or4 From Aedes aegypti (Yellowfever mosquito) (Culex aegypti).
   6514..6588    +  CDS            small t antigen (fragment): SV40 (simian virus 40) small t antigen
   6590..6655    +  intron         small t intron: SV40 (simian virus 40) small t antigen intron
   6785..6805    +  CDS            SV40 NLS: nuclear localization signal of SV40 (simian virus 40) large T antigen
   6812..6946    +  CDS            LT_POVHA (fragment): Protein inferred from homology: Swiss-Prot protein existence level 3. Isoform large T antigen is a key early protein essential for both driving viral replication and inducing cellular transformation. Plays a role in viral genome replication by driving entry of quiescent cells into the cell cycle and by autoregulating the synthesis of viral early mRNA. Displays highly oncogenic activities by corrupting the host cellular checkpoint mechanisms that guard cell division and the transcription, replication, and repair of DNA. Participates in the modulation of cellular gene expression preceeding viral
   6971..7054    +  CDS            large T antigen (fragment): large T antigen from SV40 (simian virus 40)
   7077..7211    +  polyA_signal   SV40 poly(A) signal: SV40 polyadenylation signal
   7240..7309    +  protein_bind   attB: attB site for the φC31 integrase (Groth et al., 2000) phage φC31 integrase
   7528..7546    -  promoter       T3 promoter: promoter for bacteriophage T3 RNA polymerase
   7591..7607    -  protein_bind   lac operator: The lac repressor binds to the lac operator to inhibit transcription in E. coli. This inhibition can be relieved by adding lactose or isopropyl-β-D-thiogalactopyranoside (IPTG). lac repressor encoded by lacI
   7615..7645    -  promoter       lac promoter: promoter for the E. coli lac operon
   7660..7681    -  protein_bind   CAP binding site: CAP binding activates transcription in the presence of cAMP. E. coli catabolite activator protein
   7694..7786    -  CDS            lacI (fragment): lac repressor; lacI; The lac repressor binds to the lac operator to inhibit transcription in E. coli. This inhibition can be relieved by adding lactose or isopropyl-β-D-thiogalactopyranoside (IPTG).
   7969..8557    -  rep_origin     ori: high-copy-number ColE1/pMB1/pBR322/pUC origin of replication
   8728..9588    -  CDS            AmpR: β-lactamase; bla; confers resistance to ampicillin, carbenicillin, and related antibiotics
   9589..9693    -  promoter       AmpR promoter: bla
