[The description below was written by a language model from this plasmid's Addgene catalogue record and pLannotate feature annotations shown in this document.]
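Description:
pUASTattb AaegOr4-D is an insect expression and transgenesis plasmid built on the pUASTattB backbone, designed to place a mosquito odorant receptor under GAL4/UAS control in Drosophila. It is maintained in E. coli through a high-copy ColE1/pUC-type origin and selected with ampicillin via the β-lactamase gene and its native promoter. An f1 origin, lacZα and lac regulatory remnants, and flanking T7 and T3 promoters are carried over from the cloning-vector portion of the backbone. The catalogue lists a total size of about 9.7 kb, which agrees closely with the annotated full sequence.

The payload is the roughly 1.2 kb cDNA of Aedes aegypti odorant receptor 4 (Or4), allele D, one of several natural variants of this gene. It sits downstream of five tandem GAL4-binding UAS sites and a Drosophila hsp70 promoter, so transcription depends on GAL4 supplied by a driver line and can be directed to chosen cell types. Downstream, an SV40 segment supplies the small t intron and polyadenylation signal for mRNA processing. The small t, large T and NLS annotations in this region are fragments of that SV40 segment rather than intended coding elements.

An attB site allows φC31 integrase to insert the plasmid at a defined attP landing site in the fly genome, and the mini-white gene provides an eye-colour marker for identifying transformants. A single loxP site lies next to mini-white. The associated study concerned the evolution of mosquito preference for humans linked to an odorant receptor. The record does not detail the assays, but the construct is suited to heterologous expression of this Or4 allele for functional comparison with other alleles.
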