Addgene plasmid #59795: pUASTattb AaegOr4-D
Purpose: UAS-induced expression of Aedes aegypti odorant receptor 4 (OR4) cDNA allele D
Depositing lab: Leslie Vosshall. Depositing organization: Rockefeller University. Publication: Evolution of mosquito preference for humans linked to an odorant receptor. McBride CS, Baier F, Omondi AB, Spitzer SA, Lutomiah J, Sang R, Ignell R, Vosshall LB. Nature. 2014 Nov 13;515(7526):222-7. doi: 10.1038/nature13964. PubMed 25391959.
Backbone
  Vector backbone: pUASTattB
  Backbone size w/o insert (bp): 8489
  Total vector size (bp): 9710
  Vector type: Insect Expression
Growth in bacteria
  Bacterial resistance: Ampicillin, 100 μg/mL
  Growth temperature: 37°C
  Growth strain: Top10
  Copy number: Unknown
Gene/Insert
  Gene/Insert name: Aedes aegypti Or4 cDNA allele D
  Species: Aedes aegypti
  Insert size (bp): 1221
  GenBank ID: KF801620
Terms and licenses: Academic/Nonprofit Terms; Industry Terms: Not Available to Industry
How to cite: pUASTattb AaegOr4-D was a gift from Leslie Vosshall (Addgene plasmid # 59795 ; http://n2t.net/addgene:59795 ; RRID:Addgene_59795)
