>Addgene plasmid #59795 | pUASTattb AaegOr4-D | addgene partial sequence | sequence record 97287 | miniwhite-F 5'-TTTGTGACCTGTTCGGAGTGA-3'
TTGAACTGAAAGTGACATCCAGTGTTTGTTCCTTGTGTAGATGCATCTCAAAAAAATGGTGGGCATAATA
GTGTTGTTTATATATATCAAAAATAACAACTATAATAATAAGAATACATTTAATTTAGAAAATGCTTGGA
TTTCACTGGAACTAGGCTAGCATAACTTCGTATAATGTATGCTATACGAAGTTATGCTAGCGGATCCAAG
CTTGCATGCCTGCAGGTCGGAGTACTGTCCTCCGAGCGGAGTACTGTCCTCCGAGCGGAGTACTGTCCTC
CGAGCGGAGTACTGTCCTCCGAGCGGAGTACTGTCCTCCGAGCGGAGACTCTAGCGAGCGCCGGAGTATA
AATAGAGGCGCTTCGTCTACGGAGCGACAATTCAATTCAAACAAGCAAAGTGAACACGTCGCTAAGCGAA
AGCTAAGCAAATAAACAAGCGCAGCTGAACAAGCTAAACAATCTGCAGTAAAGTGCAAGTTAAAGTGAAT
CAATTAAAAGTAACCAGCAACCAAGTAAATCAACTGCAACTACTGAAATCTGCCAAGAAGTAATTATTGA
ATACAAGAAGAGAACTCTGAATAGGGAATTGGGAATTCATGACTCAATCCATTGAGTTTGAGCAAACCTT
TGGCTTCATCGCCAAGGTCTTGCAAATGATTGGTTACCCAAGCTGTTTGGCTCCGTACCCAACGACCTTC
GCCAGTCGACTTAAGTCCAGTGCTGGTTTCGTGGTATGCTTCCTCATGTTGACCTATTGCGTTTTCGGTC
AGATCATCAACATCGGCTTGCTGATGATGGGCTACCGCCAGACGGATCAGGTCGTCGAGGAGGTCGCCAT
CCAGGTCAGCAGTACGGGCTTCTGCATCATCGGACTGGCGAAGATGTACAGCTTGTCGTACAACCGGGCC
ATTCTGAGCTGGCTCATTGCGGATTTCAGAGTCAAGTGGG
