>Addgene plasmid #59795 | pUASTattb AaegOr4-D | addgene partial sequence | sequence record 97291 | pCasper-hs 5'-GCAACTACTGAAATCTGCCAAG-3'
AGAAGAGAACTCTGAATAGGGAATTGGGAATTCATGACTCAATCCATTGAGTTTGAGCAAACCTTTGGCT
TCATCGCCAAGGTCTTGCAAATGATTGGTTACCCAAGCTGTTTGGCTCCGTACCCAACGACCTTCGCCAG
TCGACTTAAGTCCAGTGCTGGTTTCGTGGTATGCTTCCTCATGTTGACCTATTGCGTTTTCGGTCAGATC
ATCAACATCGGCTTGCTGATGATGGGCTACCGCCAGACGGATCAGGTCGTCGAGGAGGTCGCCATCCAGG
TCAGCAGTACGGGCTTCTGCATCATCGGACTGGCGAAGATGTACAGCTTGTCGTACAACCGGGCCATTCT
GAGCTGGCTCATTGCGGATTTCAGAGTCAAGTGGGATGCCGGGGAGCTCACAGAAAAGGACCGTTCCATA
CGGGATGGGACGTTACGTCCAACGGTGGCCATTACGACTGTAGCGGCGCTAGGGAACATCATCATGGTGT
CGGCGTTCAACTTTCAACCGGTAGTGGAGATGATCTACGGTCGGGTGGTCACCGGAGAATGGGTCAAGCT
GTTTCCGTACGTGATTTGGTTCCCTTTCAATCCGACTCACGGGGCGATCTACTATCTGGTGTACTTGTTT
GAGGTTTATTCGGGAGTTATAGTGGCCGTTGGAAACGTGGGGTTCAACTGTATCTTCTGTTTGCTGACTT
CACACTTGTCGATGCAGTTAAAGCTGTTGTGCAGTTGGATCGAGGATATGGTTGAAGTTGAGGACGAGAA
GGGGGTGCGATCGAAGAAGAAGCTCTACAGGATTGTGCGATATCATCAGGACTTGATCAGAGGAAGGAAT
GCGTTAC
