>Addgene plasmid #59795 | pUASTattb AaegOr4-D | addgene partial sequence | sequence record 97295 | SV40-splice-R2 5'-CACAAACAATTAGAATCAGTAG-3'
ACTTAAAAATTTTATATTTACCTTAGAGCTTTAAATCTCTGTAGGTAGTTTGTCCAATTATGTCACACCA
CAGAAGTAAGGTTCCTTCACAAAGATCCTCTAGAGGTACCCTCGAGCCGCGGCCGCAGATCTGTTAACGA
ATTCCTAATGCATCACTGTTCTCAGCAAGGTAAAATAGGACCATGATGTTTGCAATATGGCGCTGAACGT
CCGAATGGTGATGGGCCAAAACTTCCACGCCGTCAGAACCATGGGCCTCTGCCCTTGCTGGATAATCGGA
ATCAAATTTTTGCCAAAACGAGGATTCTGTTGGCTCACCTTCGACTGGTACCAATTCGAGTTGAACGCTC
CAGCGGCAATCGATGAACTATTAACGAGAATCTCCTCACCGTAGTAGCAGAGAATGAAAATCTCCATCAG
AATACAAAGCATGAAAAGAGTGAACTTGACCATCAGAGTAATGCCTGCGGTAGTTATGAGGTAAAGCTGC
ATGCACATCAGAACAGAACTTGCGGAGAAGTTCAGGAACAGCGTTGTGCTGAACATTGACTGTAACGCAT
TCCTTCCTCTGATCAAGTCCTGATGATATCGCACAATCCTGTAGAGCTTCTTCTTCGATCGCACCCCCTT
CTCGTCCTCAACTTCAACCATATCCTCGATCCAACTGCACAACAGCTTTAACTGCATCGACAAGTGTGAA
GTCAGCAAACAGAAGATACAGTTGAACCCCACGTTTCCAACGGCCACTATAACTCCCGAATAAACCTCAA
ACAAGTACACCAGATAGTAGATCGCCCCGTGAGTCGGATTGAAAGGGAACCAAATCACGTACGGAAACAG
CTTGACCCATTCTCCGGTGACCACCCGACCGTAGATCATCTCCACTACCGGTTGAAAGTTGAACGCCGAC
ACCATGATGATGTTCCCTAGCGCCGCTACAGTCGTAATGGCCACCGTTGGACGTAACGTCCCATCCCGTA
TGGAACGGTCCTTTTCTGTGAGCTCCCCGGCATCCCACTTGACTCTGAAATCCGCAATGAGCCAGCTCAG
AA
